>Addgene plasmid #128698 | pDM304_YFP-IqgC_mRFP-Raf1(RBD) | addgene partial sequence | sequence record 254871 | Addgene Partial NGS Result
AAATGAGTAAAGGTGAAGAACTTTTCACTGGAGTTGTCCCAATTCTTGTTGAATTAGATGGTGATGTTAA
TGGGCACAAATTTTCTGTCAGTGGAGAGGGTGAAGGTGATGCAACATACGGAAAACTTACCCTTAAATTT
ATTTGCACTACTGGAAAACTACCTGTTCCATGGCCAACACTTGTCACTACTTTCGGTTATGGTCTCCAAT
GCTTTGCTAGATACCCAGATCATATGAAACGGCATGACTTTTTCAAGAGTGCCATGCCCGAAGGTTATGT
ACAGGAAAGAACTATATTTTTCAAAGATGACGGGAACTACAAGACACGTGCTGAAGTCAAGTTTGAAGGT
GATACCCTTGTTAATAGAATCGAGTTAAAAGGTATTGATTTTAAAGAAGATGGAAACATTCTTGGACACA
AATTGGAATACAACTATAACTCACACAATGTATACATCATGGCAGACAAACAAAAGAATGGAATCAAAGT
TAACTTCAAAATTAGACACAACATTGAAGATGGAAGCGTTCAACTAGCAGACCATTATCAACAAAATACT
CCAATTGGCGATGGCCCTGTCCTTTTACCAGACAATCATTACCTGTCCTATCAATCTGCCCTTTCGAAAG
ATCCCAACGAGAAGAGAGACCACATGGTCCTTCTTGAGTTTGTAACAGCTGCTGGGATTACACTCGGCAT
GGATGAACTATACAAATCCGGACTCAGATCTATGTCAAATTTAAATATAAATAGTCAAGCACAAAATTCA
CCAGATCCAACAAGGAGATCGTTTGGTACTGGTGGTAGTGGTAGTACATTTTCACCAGGCGGTAGCGATT
CAAGAATTATGAGTGTAAATATTGTCGATATTATTGGACAACAAGATCATGTAAAAAGCGAAATTTTAGC
AAAAAATCAAAAACAATTATTCGATTTAAAAAGAGAAATATCACAATCTAGTAAAAAGAATTTTACATTA
GAAAGGGATATAAAGAATTTAGATAAAAAGATAGCATTATTAATTAAGAATAGAATTACATTGGAAGAGA
TTATGAATAGTGGTGATATAGTTGAATTACAAACTCGAACCGTTACATTGAAGGATAAATCACAAAGGGA
TCATTATGGACAATTATTTTATTTACTTCAAAACAATACCACCTACATTGCACAATTGGCGAAATTGGTA
AAGGTTGGAGAGATCGATAATCTATTGCAAACGGTGATGTTTACACTCTATGGTAATCAATATGAGGAGA
AAGAAGAGCATTTACTATTGTCAATGTTTCAAAAGGTATTACAAGAGGAATTCAAAGAGGCAACATCCAT
TGGTTCACTGTTACGTGCCAACACAGCATTGACACGTATGATGACAACATACACACGAAGAGGACCAGGT
CAACAATATTTGAAACAACGTCTCACCAAACCATTGGCTGATATCACCAGCAACAAGGATTTGATATTGG
AGGTGAACCCATCCACTGTCTATGAGAATTACATCAACGAGTACGAGACTAAAACCGGCAAACCTTCACC
ATTGAAACGTAAGGTATCACCAGAGGAGTGTGCTGATAATCAAAACGTTAAAGATATCATTAAACCACGT
ATCGATAAACTCATTGAAATTGGTGACCAATTCTTGGACTCCATTCTATCGAGTGTTGACGCCGTTCCCT
ATGGTATTCGTTGGATTTGCAAACAAATTCGTGAATTGGTAAAACAAAAGTTCCCACAAGCAACCCGTGC
TCAAACTTGTGGTTTAATAGGTGGTTTCTTCCTCCTTCGTTATATTAATCCCGCCGTTGTCACTCCACAA
GCATTCATGTTGGTCGATGCTAAACTTTCAAATAACACCAAGAGAAATCTAACTTTTCCCGCTAAAATGC
TTCAAAACCTTGCAAATAATATCATGTTTGGTGGCGTAAAAGAGTTCTTTATGGAACCACTCAATGTATT
TTTAGATAGGAACAAGGATCGTTTAAATGACTTTTTGGAATCCCTCACTGACGTAGAGTCTTTGAGTGAT
CACCTTCAATTAGATAAATATTTAGCAATGGCAAAAACTTCCGATATCACCATCAATATCACTTTGAATG
AAATGTACTTTGTTCATTCCCTATTGGAGCAACATATCAATAGTTTGGCACCCGATCAAAATGATCCACT
TCGTGTGATCTTAAATGATTTAGGTGCTGCTCCACCACAATTATCTCGTACCGAGAATGCAAATGTCGAA
TTGAAACTCACAAATCGTTTCGCTGCCGATCATCATAATTTACCAACTTCCTCATCAACCTCTTCATCTT
TAAATATAGGTGGTTCAGTTGGTGGTGGCGGTGGAGGTGGTGGTGGTGATAATACATCGGGTCAATCAAA
TCCTGAACAAGTTTACAATGAAACCAAATATTTATTGATCACTGTACTTCGTTCATTGGCTTCAACTCCT
GGTACCGGTGATATGGGTGCATCTTTAGCAGAGGTTGCTAAACATGCTGCACTCAATAAGAATCAAGATA
TTGTAGATAACATTAAAAAGATATTGGTCAATGTAAAGAAACTCTCATTGGAAGGCTATTTGAAAGGTGA
AGATGATAATTTCACTCAACTTCGTAAAGATATCGTAGCGGAATTACTCAACTATGAAACCTATATCAGT
AAAACTGCTAAAGACATTGAAAAACTTAAAGAGGTTTTATCAGCAATTCATCAACATAATCTATTCTTAC
AACAACAATTGGATTACTACGAAAAATATCTTTCAAATGTTCGTGAAAATTGTGGTACCAATGCAAGTGG
TAGTAGTGATAAGAAATCAAAGAAGGATAAAGATAAAAACAAAGATAAAGACTCTTCCACTGATAAAGCA
ACTGGAAAGAAAGCTATGGTTAAAAAGGGTCCTTTCAAATTTAGTTACAATCAAATGGAAAAGGATGGCT
TAATCTGTCAATCCGAAGTACCAGAAGATAGAAGATCAAACATATTCTTCTCTTTTAGTTCTGAATCTCC
TGGTATCTACGATGTCGTATTAATCTATAGAACTACCGCTGTCTCTGAAATTAGGTTACAATTAGATGAA
CTCTTGGAAATGCAATCAAATGGTCAAACTGAATACGAAACAACTTTCTTTAAATTAAATGTTAATTTAT
TGTTATATGTTTTAAATAAAACATTTATTTCATAAAC
