[The description below was written by a language model from this plasmid's Addgene catalogue record.]
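Description:
pDM304_YFP-IqgC_mRFP-Raf1(RBD) is a dual-expression vector for the social amoeba Dictyostelium discoideum, built on the pDM304 backbone. It is a shuttle plasmid: in E. coli it is maintained at high copy under ampicillin selection, while transformed Dictyostelium cells are selected with G418 through a neomycin resistance marker. The record gives no feature table, so the promoters, terminators and replication elements driving each cassette are not stated. The cloning sites used to assemble the inserts are also listed as unknown.

The plasmid carries two fluorescent fusion proteins intended to be produced in the same cell. The first is full-length, unmutated Dictyostelium IqgC, an IQGAP-related protein, tagged at its N terminus with YFP. The second is a fragment of mouse Raf1 kinase spanning residues 50 to 132, which corresponds to the GTPase (Ras)-binding domain, tagged at its N terminus with mRFP. Because this domain binds Ras in its active state, the mRFP fusion serves as a live-cell probe that marks where active Ras accumulates. Placing both cassettes on one plasmid means that a single selection yields cells expressing both proteins, so the localisation of IqgC can be compared directly with sites of Ras activity by two-colour fluorescence microscopy. The associated work concerns the suppression of Ras signalling by IqgC during large-scale endocytosis.

The repository's sequencing verified the inserts but could not confirm the whole backbone sequence, so additional diagnostic checks are advised. The depositor reports that the plasmid functions as published.
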