Addgene plasmid #128698: pDM304_YFP-IqgC_mRFP-Raf1(RBD)
Purpose: simultaneous expression of YFP-tagged IqgC and mRFP-tagged active Ras probe (GTPase binding domain from Raf1 kinase) in Dictyostelium discoideum cells
Depositing lab: Igor Weber. Depositing organization: Rudjer Boskovic Institute. Publication: IQGAP-related protein IqgC suppresses Ras signaling during large-scale endocytosis. Marinovic M, Mijanovic L, Sostar M, Vizovisek M, Junemann A, Fonovic M, Turk B, Weber I, Faix J, Filic V. Proc Natl Acad Sci U S A. 2019 Jan 22;116(4):1289-1298. doi: 10.1073/pnas.1810268116. Epub 2019 Jan 8. PubMed 30622175.
Backbone
  Vector backbone: pDM304
  Backbone manufacturer: Veltman et al (2009)
  Vector type: Dictyostelium discoideum expression vector
  Selectable markers: Neomycin (select with G418)
Growth in bacteria
  Bacterial resistance: Ampicillin, 100 μg/mL
  Growth temperature: 37°C
  Growth strain: DH5alpha
  Copy number: High Copy
Gene/Insert 1
  Gene/Insert name: iqgC (full length)
  Species: Dictyostelium discoideum
  Mutation: none
  Tag / fusion protein: YFP (N terminal on insert)
  Cloning method: Restriction Enzyme; 5′ cloning site unknown (unknown if destroyed); 3′ cloning site unknown (unknown if destroyed)
  Sequencing primers: 5′ unknown
Gene/Insert 2
  Gene/Insert name: Raf1 kinase (aa 50-132)
  Species: M. musculus (mouse)
  Mutation: none
  Tag / fusion protein: mRFP (N terminal on insert)
  Cloning method: Restriction Enzyme; 5′ cloning site unknown (unknown if destroyed); 3′ cloning site unknown (unknown if destroyed)
  Sequencing primers: 5′ unknown
Terms and licenses: Academic/Nonprofit Terms; Industry Terms: Not Available to Industry
Depositor comments: Addgene NGS results verified the insert of this plasmid but cannot confirm the entire backbone sequence. We recommend doing additional diagnostic tests before use. Depositor confirms plasmid functions as described in their publication.
How to cite: pDM304_YFP-IqgC_mRFP-Raf1(RBD) was a gift from Igor Weber (Addgene plasmid # 128698 ; http://n2t.net/addgene:128698 ; RRID:Addgene_128698)
